Addgene plasmid #63867: pSG 25
Purpose: Expression of beta-galactosidase at high levels in E. coli
Depositing lab: Albert Dahlberg. Depositing organization: Brown University. Publication: Mutations at U2555, a tRNA-protected base in 23S rRNA, affect translational fidelity. O'Connor M, Dahlberg AE. Proc Natl Acad Sci U S A. 1993 Oct 1;90(19):9214-8. PubMed 8415679.
Backbone
  Vector backbone: pACYC184
  Backbone size w/o insert (bp): 4500
  Vector type: Bacterial Expression
Growth in bacteria
  Bacterial resistance: Tetracycline, 10 μg/mL
  Growth temperature: 37°C
  Growth strain: DH5alpha
  Copy number: Low Copy
Gene/Insert
  Gene/Insert name: lacZ
  Species: Escherichia coli
  Insert size (bp): 3200
  GenBank ID: NC_000913.3
  Entrez Gene: lacZ (a.k.a. b0344, ECK0341)
  Promoter: PtacI
  Cloning method: Restriction Enzyme; 5′ cloning site NaeI (destroyed during cloning); 3′ cloning site ScaI (destroyed during cloning)
  Sequencing primers: 5′ M13pUC-Rev
Resource information
  A portion of this plasmid was derived from a plasmid made by: The lacZ gene originated from pKK-CUG (Bob Weiss; Wagner et al. 1994 J. Bact. 176:1683)
Terms and licenses: Academic/Nonprofit Terms; Industry Terms: Not Available to Industry
Depositor comments: pSG25 expresses very high levels of beta-galactosidase in E. coli. Various mutant derivatives are used to measure translational errors.
How to cite: pSG 25 was a gift from Albert Dahlberg (Addgene plasmid # 63867 ; http://n2t.net/addgene:63867 ; RRID:Addgene_63867)
