[The description below was written by a language model from this plasmid's Addgene catalogue record.]
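Description:
pSG 25 is a bacterial expression plasmid built on the pACYC184 backbone (about 4.5 kb without insert) and designed to produce very high levels of beta-galactosidase in Escherichia coli. pACYC184 is a classic low-copy cloning vector that replicates from the p15A origin, which makes it compatible with the ColE1/pMB1-type plasmids commonly used to carry other genes in the same cell. The record lists tetracycline as the selection marker and low copy number. No feature table is provided, so the exact arrangement of backbone elements cannot be confirmed beyond these catalogue fields.

The payload is the E. coli lacZ gene, an insert of roughly 3.2 kb, placed under the control of the tacI promoter, a strong hybrid of trp and lac promoter elements that is normally repressible by LacI and inducible with IPTG. The insert was introduced by restriction cloning between NaeI and ScaI sites, both of which were destroyed in the process, and the lacZ segment was derived from an earlier plasmid called pKK-CUG. No tags or fusion partners are recorded.

According to the depositor's comments, pSG 25 is the wild-type, high-expression parent of a series of mutant lacZ derivatives used to measure translational errors. In such assays, beta-galactosidase activity from a defective lacZ reporter is compared with that from the intact gene, giving a quantitative readout of ribosomal misreading. The associated publication applied this approach to the effects of 23S rRNA mutations on translational fidelity, a setting in which the backbone's compatibility with a second plasmid would be useful.
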