>Addgene plasmid #63867 | pSG 25 | addgene partial sequence | sequence record 108860 | Tet-F 5'-GGCAGGTAGATGACGACCAT-3'
CAGCCTAACTTCGATCATTGGACCGCTGATCGTCACGGCGATTTATGCCGCCTCGGCGAGCACATGGAAC
GGGTTGGCATGGATTGTAGGCGCCGCCCTATACCTTGTCTGCCTCCCCGCGTTGCGTCGCGGTGCATGGA
GCCGGGCCACCTCGACCTGAATGGAAGCCGGCGGCACCTCGCTAACGGATTCACCACTCCAAGAATTGGA
GCCAATCAATTCTTGCGGAGAACTGTGAATGCGCAAACCAACCCTTGGCAGAACATATCCATCGCGTCCG
CCATCTCCAGCAGCCGCACGCGGCGCATCTCGGGCAGCGTTGGGTCCTGGCCACGGGTGCGCATGATCGT
GCTCCTGTCGTTGAGGACCCGGCTAGGCTGGCGGGGTTGCCTTACTGGTTAGCAGAATGAATCACCGATA
CGCGAGCGAACGTGAAGCGACTGCTGCTGCAAAACGTCTGCGACCTGAGCAACAACATGAATGGTCTTCG
GTTTCCGTGTTTCGTAAAGTCTGGAAACGCGGAAGTCCCCTACGTGCTGCTGAAGTTGCCCGCAACA
