>Addgene plasmid #63867 | pSG 25 | addgene partial sequence | sequence record 110713 | LacZ-R 5'-GACAGTATCGGCCTCAGGAA-3'
AACCAGGCAAAGCGCCATTCGCCATTCAGGCTGCGCAACTGTTGGGAAGGGCGATCGGTGCGGGCCTCTT
CGCTATTACGCCAGCTGGCGAAAGGGGGATGTGCTGCAAGGCGATTAAGTTGGGTAACGCCAGGGTTTTC
CCAGTCACGACGTTGTAAAACGACGGCCAGTGCCAAGCTTAGCGTAATCATGGTGAATTCTGTTTCCTGT
GTGAAATTGTTATCCGCTCACAATTGTCGACATTATACGAGCCGATGATTAATTGTCAACACGGCCGACG
CGCTGGGCTACGTCTTGCTGGCGTTCGCGACGCGAGGCTGGATGGCCTTCCCCATTATGATTCTTCTCGC
TTCCGGCGGCATCGGGATGCCCGCGTTGCAGGCCATGCTGTCCAGGCAGGTAGATGACGACCATCAGGGA
CAGCTTCAAGGATCGCTCGCGGCTCTTACCAGCCTAACTTCGATCATTGGACCGCTGATCGTCACGGCGA
TTTATGCCGCCTCGGCGAGCACATGGAACGGGTTGGCATGGATTGTAGGCGCCGCCCTATACCTTGTCTG
CCTCCCCGCGTTGCGTCGCGGTGCATGGAGCCGGGCCACCTCGACCTGAATGGAAGCCACTGCGATGAGT
GGCAGGGCGGGGCGTAATTTTTTTAAGGCAGTTATTGGTGCCCTTAAACGCCTGGTTGCTACGCCTGAAT
AAGTGATAATAAGCGGATGAATGGCA
